Addgene plasmid #242916: pCK761
Purpose: Constitutive expression of dCas9, αNTD-MCP, and PspF-λN22
Depositing lab: Jesse Zalatan. Depositing organization: University of Washington. Publication: Systematic Mapping of Bacterial CRISPRa Systems for Synergistic Gene Activation Reveals Antagonistic Effects. Kiattisewee C, Karanjia AV, Cardiff RAL, Olander KE, Leejareon P, Alvi SS, Carothers JM, Zalatan JG. ACS Synth Biol. 2025 Jul 22. doi: 10.1021/acssynbio.5c00358. PubMed 40693287.
Backbone
  Vector backbone: pCD037
  Vector type: CRISPR, Synthetic Biology
Growth in bacteria
  Bacterial resistance: Chloramphenicol, 25 μg/mL
  Growth temperature: 37°C
  Growth strain: DH5alpha
  Copy number: Low Copy
Gene/Insert
  Gene/Insert name: PspF-λN22
  Species: Synthetic
  Entrez Gene: pspF (a.k.a. b1303, ECK1298, ycjB)
  Promoter: BBa_J23107
  Cloning method: Gibson Cloning
  Sequencing primers: 5′ CACGCATTGATTTGAGTCAGC; 3′ tcgtaagccatttccgctcg
Terms and licenses: Academic/Nonprofit Terms; Industry Terms: Not Available to Industry
Depositor comments: Please visit https://doi.org/10.1101/2025.05.14.654134 for bioRxiv preprint.
How to cite: pCK761 was a gift from Jesse Zalatan (Addgene plasmid # 242916 ; http://n2t.net/addgene:242916 ; RRID:Addgene_242916)
