[The description below was written by a language model from this plasmid's Addgene catalogue record and pLannotate feature annotations shown in this document.]
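Description:
pCK761 is a bacterial CRISPR activation (CRISPRa) plasmid of about 9 kb, built on the pCD037 backbone by Gibson assembly. It constitutively expresses three protein components in E. coli. It replicates from a p15A origin, catalogued as low copy, which is compatible with ColE1-type plasmids. Selection is by chloramphenicol, using a cat gene with its native promoter followed by a lambda t0 terminator. Two very short hits labelled as RSF origin fragments flank the PspF cassette. At around 56 nt each, these are more likely shared spacer or insulating sequence than functional origins.

The largest component is catalytically dead S. pyogenes Cas9 (D10A/H840A), which binds DNA under guide RNA direction without cutting. It is terminated by rrnB T1 and T7Te, and its promoter is not annotated. An S. pyogenes tracrRNA element lies upstream on the opposite strand. Downstream of dCas9, a fragment of rpoA is fused directly to the MS2 coat protein, matching the αNTD-MCP effector named in the record, in which the N-terminal domain of the RNA polymerase α subunit is joined to an RNA hairpin-binding protein. A short promoter just upstream of this fusion was annotated as a lacIq fragment. On the reverse strand, a fragment of PspF, the E. coli activator of the phage shock operon, is fused to the λ N peptide (λN22). The record lists the synthetic constitutive promoter BBa_J23107 for this insert.

No targeting guide is annotated, so scaffold RNAs carrying MS2 or boxB hairpins are presumably supplied from a second plasmid to recruit each activator to dCas9-bound sites. The associated study used such constructs to map synergistic and antagonistic effects when bacterial CRISPRa activators are combined.
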