Features (pLannotate 1.2.2; 15 found; start..end, strand, type, name):
    113..207     -  terminator     lambda t0 terminator: transcription terminator from phage lambda
    231..887     -  CDS            cat: CAT_ECOLX - Experimental evidence at protein level: Swiss-Prot protein existence level 1. This enzyme is an effector of chloramphenicol resistance in bacteria. From Escherichia coli. This protein is used as a marker in many commonly used cloning vectors, such as pACYC184.
    888..990     -  promoter       cat promoter: promoter of the E. coli cat gene encoding chloramphenicol acetyltransferase
   1194..1272    -  misc_RNA       tracrRNA: trans-activating CRISPR RNA for the Streptococcus pyogenes CRISPR/Cas9 system
   1568..5672    +  CDS            dCas9 (fragment): catalytically dead mutant of the Cas9 endonuclease from the Streptococcus pyogenes Type II CRISPR/Cas system RNA-guided DNA-binding protein that lacks endonuclease activity due to the D10A mutation in the RuvC catalytic domain and the H840A mutation in the HNH catalytic domain
   5698..5769    +  terminator     rrnB T1 terminator: transcription terminator T1 from the E. coli rrnB gene
   5785..5812    +  terminator     T7Te terminator: phage T7 early transcription terminator
   5824..5858    +  promoter       lacIq promoter (fragment): lacI (mutant); In the lacIq allele, a single base change in the promoter boosts expression of the lacI gene about 10-fold.
   5940..6683    +  CDS            rpoA (fragment): RPOA_ECO24 - Experimental evidence at protein level: Swiss-Prot protein existence level 1. DNA-dependent RNA polymerase catalyzes the transcription of DNA into RNA using the four ribonucleoside triphosphates as substrates. From Escherichia coli O139:H28 (strain E24377A / ETEC).
   6684..7031    +  CDS            CAPSD_BPMS2 (fragment): Experimental evidence at protein level: Swiss-Prot protein existence level 1. Acts as a translational repressor of viral replicase synthesis late in infection. This latter function is the result of capsid protein interaction with an RNA hairpin which contains the replicase ribosome-binding site. From Escherichia phage MS2 (Bacteriophage MS2).
   7091..7146    -  rep_origin     RSF ori (fragment): Plasmids containing the RSF 1030 origin of replication can be propagated in E. coli cells that contain additional plasmids with compatible origins.
   7232..7285    -  CDS            λ N peptide (fragment): N-terminal RNA-binding domain from the λ bacteriophage antiterminator protein N (Baron-Benhamou et al., 2004)
   7298..8185    -  CDS            pspF (fragment): PSPF_ECOLI - Also known as ycjB. Experimental evidence at protein level: Swiss-Prot protein existence level 1. Transcriptional activator for the phage shock protein (psp) operon (pspABCDE) and pspG gene. From Escherichia coli (strain K12).
   8275..8330    -  rep_origin     RSF ori (fragment): Plasmids containing the RSF 1030 origin of replication can be propagated in E. coli cells that contain additional plasmids with compatible origins.
   8418..8963    -  rep_origin     p15A ori: Plasmids containing the medium-copy-number p15A origin of replication can be propagated in E. coli cells that contain a second plasmid with the ColE1 origin.
>Addgene plasmid #242916 | pCK761 | addgene full sequence | sequence record 488019 | Addgene NGS Result
AAGATCATCTTATTAATCAGATAAAATATTTCTAGATTTCAGTGCAATTTATCTCTTCAAATGTAGCACC
TGAAGTCAGCCCCATACGATATAAGTTGTTACTAGTGCTTGGATTCTCACCAATAAAAAACGCCCGGCGG
CAACCGAGCGTTCTGAACAAATCCAGATGGAGTTCTGAGGTCATTACTGGATCTATCAACAGGAGTCCAA
GCGAGCTCGATATCAAATTACGCCCCGCCCTGCCACTCATCGCAGTACTGTTGTAATTCATTAAGCATTC
TGCCGACATGGAAGCCATCACAAACGGCATGATGAACCTGAATCGCCAGCGGCATCAGCACCTTGTCGCC
TTGCGTATAATATTTGCCCATGGTGAAAACGGGGGCGAAGAAGTTGTCCATATTGGCCACGTTTAAATCA
AAACTGGTGAAACTCACCCAGGGATTGGCTGAGACGAAAAACATATTCTCAATAAACCCTTTAGGGAAAT
AGGCCAGGTTTTCACCGTAACACGCCACATCTTGCGAATATATGTGTAGAAACTGCCGGAAATCGTCGTG
GTATTCACTCCAGAGCGATGAAAACGTTTCAGTTTGCTCATGGAAAACGGTGTAACAAGGGTGAACACTA
TCCCATATCACCAGCTCACCGTCTTTCATTGCCATACGAAATTCCGGATGAGCATTCATCAGGCGGGCAA
GAATGTGAATAAAGGCCGGATAAAACTTGTGCTTATTTTTCTTTACGGTCTTTAAAAAGGCCGTAATATC
CAGCTGAACGGTCTGGTTATAGGTACATTGAGCAACTGACTGAAATGCCTCAAAATGTTCTTTACGATGC
CATTGGGATATATCAACGGTGGTATATCCAGTGATTTTTTTCTCCATTTTAGCTTCCTTAGCTCCTGAAA
ATCTCGATAACTCAAAAAATACGCCCGGTAGTGATCTTATTTCATTATGGTGAAAGTTGGAACCTCTTAC
GTGCCGATCAACGTCTCATTTTCGCCAGATATCGACGTCTTAAGTTACGAAATCATCCTGTGGAGCTTAG
TAGGTTTAGCAAGATGGCAGCGCCTAAATGTAGAATGATAAAAGGATTAAGAGATTAATTTCCCTAAAAA
TGATAAAACAAGCGTTTTGAAAGCGCTTGTTTTTTTGGTTTGCAGTCAGAGTAGAATAGAAGTATCAAAA
AAAGCACCGACTCGGTGCCACTTTTTCAAGTTGATAACGGACTAGCCTTATTTTAACTTGCTATGCTGTT
TTGAATGGTTCCAACAAGATTATTTTATAACTTTTATAACAAATAATCAAGGAGAAATTCAAAGAAATTT
ATCAGCCATAAAACAATACTTAATACTATAGAATGATAACAAAATAAACTACTTTTTAAAAGAATTTTGT
GTTATAATCTATTTATTATTAAGTATTGGGTAATATTTTTTGAAGAGATATTTTGAAAAAGAAAAATTAA
AGCATATTAAACTAATTTCGGAGGTCATTAAAACTATTATTGAAATCATCAAACTCATTATGGATTTAAT
TTAAACTTTTTATTTTAGGAGGCAAAAATGGATAAGAAATACTCAATAGGCTTAGCTATCGGCACAAATA
GCGTCGGATGGGCGGTGATCACTGATGAATATAAGGTTCCGTCTAAAAAGTTCAAGGTTCTGGGAAATAC
AGACCGCCACAGTATCAAAAAAAATCTTATAGGGGCTCTTTTATTTGACAGTGGAGAGACAGCGGAAGCG
ACTCGTCTCAAACGGACAGCTCGTAGAAGGTATACACGTCGGAAGAATCGTATTTGTTATCTACAGGAGA
TTTTTTCAAATGAGATGGCGAAAGTAGATGATAGTTTCTTTCATCGACTTGAAGAGTCTTTTTTGGTGGA
AGAAGACAAGAAGCATGAACGTCATCCTATTTTTGGAAATATAGTAGATGAAGTTGCTTATCATGAGAAA
TATCCAACTATCTATCATCTGCGAAAAAAATTGGTAGATTCTACTGATAAAGCGGATTTGCGCTTAATCT
ATTTGGCCTTAGCGCATATGATTAAGTTTCGTGGTCATTTTTTGATTGAGGGAGATTTAAATCCTGATAA
TAGTGATGTGGACAAACTATTTATCCAGTTGGTACAAACCTACAATCAATTATTTGAAGAAAACCCTATT
AACGCAAGTGGAGTAGATGCTAAAGCGATTCTTTCTGCACGATTGAGTAAATCAAGACGATTAGAAAATC
TCATTGCTCAGCTCCCCGGTGAGAAGAAAAATGGCTTATTTGGGAATCTCATTGCTTTGTCATTGGGTTT
GACCCCTAATTTTAAATCAAATTTTGATTTGGCAGAAGATGCTAAATTACAGCTTTCAAAAGATACTTAC
GATGATGATTTAGATAATTTATTGGCGCAAATTGGAGATCAATATGCTGATTTGTTTTTGGCAGCTAAGA
ATTTATCAGATGCTATTTTACTTTCAGATATCCTAAGAGTAAATACTGAAATAACTAAGGCTCCCCTATC
AGCTTCAATGATTAAACGCTACGATGAACATCATCAAGACTTGACTCTTTTAAAAGCTTTAGTTCGACAA
CAACTTCCAGAAAAGTATAAAGAAATCTTTTTTGATCAATCAAAAAACGGATATGCAGGTTATATTGATG
GGGGAGCTAGCCAAGAAGAATTTTATAAATTTATCAAACCAATTTTAGAAAAAATGGATGGTACTGAGGA
ATTATTGGTGAAACTAAATCGTGAAGATTTGCTGCGCAAGCAACGGACCTTTGACAACGGCTCTATTCCC
CATCAAATTCACTTGGGTGAGCTGCATGCTATTTTGAGAAGACAAGAAGACTTTTATCCATTTTTAAAAG
ACAATCGTGAGAAGATTGAAAAAATCTTGACTTTTCGAATTCCTTATTATGTTGGTCCATTGGCGCGTGG
CAATAGTCGTTTTGCATGGATGACTCGGAAGTCTGAAGAAACAATTACCCCATGGAATTTTGAAGAAGTT
GTCGATAAAGGTGCTTCAGCTCAATCATTTATTGAACGCATGACAAACTTTGATAAAAATCTTCCAAATG
AAAAAGTACTACCAAAACATAGTTTGCTTTATGAGTATTTTACGGTTTATAACGAATTGACAAAGGTCAA
ATATGTTACTGAAGGAATGCGAAAACCAGCATTTCTTTCAGGTGAACAGAAGAAAGCCATTGTTGATTTA
CTCTTCAAAACAAATCGAAAAGTAACCGTTAAGCAATTAAAAGAAGATTATTTCAAAAAAATAGAATGTT
TTGATAGTGTTGAAATTTCAGGAGTTGAAGATAGATTTAATGCTTCATTAGGTACCTACCATGATTTGCT
AAAAATTATTAAAGATAAAGATTTTTTGGATAATGAAGAAAATGAAGATATCTTAGAGGATATTGTTTTA
ACATTGACCTTATTTGAAGATAGGGAGATGATTGAGGAAAGACTTAAAACATATGCTCACCTCTTTGATG
ATAAGGTGATGAAACAGCTTAAACGTCGCCGTTATACTGGTTGGGGACGTTTGTCTCGAAAATTGATTAA
TGGTATTAGGGATAAGCAATCTGGCAAAACAATATTAGATTTTTTGAAATCAGATGGTTTTGCCAATCGC
AATTTTATGCAGCTGATCCATGATGATAGTTTGACATTTAAAGAAGACATTCAAAAAGCACAAGTGTCTG
GACAAGGCGATAGTTTACATGAACATATTGCAAATTTAGCTGGTAGCCCTGCTATTAAAAAAGGTATTTT
ACAGACTGTAAAAGTTGTTGATGAATTGGTCAAAGTAATGGGGCGGCATAAGCCAGAAAATATCGTTATT
GAAATGGCACGTGAAAATCAGACAACTCAAAAGGGCCAGAAAAATTCGCGAGAGCGTATGAAACGAATCG
AAGAAGGTATCAAAGAATTAGGAAGTCAGATTCTTAAAGAGCATCCTGTTGAAAATACTCAATTGCAAAA
TGAAAAGCTCTATCTCTATTATCTCCAAAATGGAAGAGACATGTATGTGGACCAAGAATTAGATATTAAT
CGTTTAAGTGATTATGATGTCGATGCCATTGTTCCACAAAGTTTCCTTAAAGACGATTCAATAGACAATA
AGGTCTTAACGCGTTCTGATAAAAATCGTGGTAAATCGGATAACGTTCCAAGTGAAGAAGTAGTCAAAAA
GATGAAAAACTATTGGAGACAACTTCTAAACGCCAAGTTAATCACTCAACGTAAGTTTGATAATTTAACG
AAAGCTGAACGTGGAGGTTTGAGTGAACTTGATAAAGCTGGTTTTATCAAACGCCAATTGGTTGAAACTC
GCCAAATCACTAAGCATGTGGCACAAATTTTGGATAGTCGCATGAATACTAAATACGATGAAAATGATAA
ACTTATTCGAGAGGTTAAAGTGATTACCTTAAAATCTAAATTAGTTTCTGACTTCCGAAAAGATTTCCAA
TTCTATAAAGTACGTGAGATTAACAATTACCATCATGCCCATGATGCGTATCTAAATGCCGTCGTTGGAA
CTGCTTTGATTAAGAAATATCCAAAACTTGAATCGGAGTTTGTCTATGGTGATTATAAAGTTTATGATGT
TCGTAAAATGATTGCTAAGTCTGAGCAAGAAATAGGCAAAGCAACCGCAAAATATTTCTTTTACTCTAAT
ATCATGAACTTCTTCAAAACAGAAATTACACTTGCAAATGGAGAGATTCGCAAACGCCCTCTAATCGAAA
CTAATGGGGAAACTGGAGAAATTGTCTGGGATAAAGGGCGAGATTTTGCCACAGTGCGCAAAGTATTGTC
CATGCCCCAAGTCAATATTGTCAAGAAAACAGAAGTACAGACAGGCGGATTCTCCAAGGAGTCAATTTTA
CCAAAAAGAAATTCGGACAAGCTTATTGCTCGTAAAAAAGACTGGGATCCAAAAAAATATGGTGGTTTTG
ATAGTCCAACGGTAGCTTATTCAGTCCTAGTGGTTGCTAAGGTGGAAAAAGGGAAATCGAAGAAGTTAAA
ATCCGTTAAAGAGTTACTAGGGATCACAATTATGGAAAGAAGTTCCTTTGAAAAAAATCCGATTGACTTT
TTAGAAGCTAAAGGATATAAGGAAGTTAAAAAAGACTTAATCATTAAACTACCTAAATATAGTCTTTTTG
AGTTAGAAAACGGTCGTAAACGGATGCTGGCTAGTGCCGGAGAATTACAAAAAGGAAATGAGCTGGCTCT
GCCAAGCAAATATGTGAATTTTTTATATTTAGCTAGTCATTATGAAAAGTTGAAGGGTAGTCCAGAAGAT
AACGAACAAAAACAATTGTTTGTGGAGCAGCATAAGCATTATTTAGATGAGATTATTGAGCAAATCAGTG
AATTTTCTAAGCGTGTTATTTTAGCAGATGCCAATTTAGATAAAGTTCTTAGTGCATATAACAAACATAG
AGACAAACCAATACGTGAACAAGCAGAAAATATTATTCATTTATTTACGTTGACGAATCTTGGAGCTCCC
GCTGCTTTTAAATATTTTGATACAACAATTGATCGTAAACGATATACGTCTACAAAAGAAGTTTTAGATG
CCACTCTTATCCATCAATCCATCACTGGTCTTTATGAAACACGCATTGATTTGAGTCAGCTAGGAGGTGA
CTAACTCGAGTAAGGATCTCCAGGCATCAAATAAAACGAAAGGCTCAGTCGAAAGACTGGGCCTTTCGTT
TTATCTGTTGTTTGTCGGTGAACGCTCTCTACTAGAGTCACACTGGCTCACCTTCGGGTGGGCCTTTCTG
CGTTTATACCTAGAGCGCCCGGAAGAGAGTCAATTCAGGGTGGTGAATCCCCAGATCTTTTACGGCTAGC
TCAGCCCTAGGTATTATGCTAGCGAATTCATTAAAGAGGAGAAAGGTACCATGGGGCCCATGCAGGGTTC
TGTGACAGAGTTTCTAAAACCGCGCCTGGTTGATATCGAGCAAGTGAGTTCGACGCACGCCAAGGTGACC
CTTGAGCCTTTAGAGCGTGGCTTTGGCCATACTCTGGGTAACGCACTGCGCCGTATTCTGCTCTCATCGA
TGCCGGGTTGCGCGGTGACCGAGGTTGAGATTGATGGTGTACTACATGAGTACAGCACCAAAGAAGGCGT
TCAGGAAGATATCCTGGAAATCCTGCTCAACCTGAAAGGGCTGGCGGTGAGAGTTCAGGGCAAAGATGAA
GTTATTCTTACCTTGAATAAATCTGGCATTGGCCCTGTGACTGCAGCCGATATCACCCACGACGGTGATG
TCGAAATCGTCAAGCCGCAGCACGTGATCTGCCACCTGACCGATGAGAACGCGTCTATTAGCATGCGTAT
CAAAGTTCAGCGCGGTCGTGGTTATGTGCCGGCTTCTACCCGAATTCATTCGGAAGAAGATGAGCGCCCA
ATCGGCCGTCTGCTGGTCGACGCATGCTACAGCCCTGTGGAGCGTATTGCCTACAATGTTGAAGCAGCGC
GTGTAGAACAGCGTACCGACCTGGACAAGCTGGTCATCGAAATGGAAACCAACGGCACAATCGATCCTGA
AGAGGCGATTCGTCGTGCGGCAACCATTCTGGCTGAACAACTGGAAGCTTTCGTTGACTTACGTGATGTA
CGTCAGCCTGAAGTGAAAGAAGAGAAACCAGAGGCTTCTAACTTTACTCAGTTCGTTCTCGTCGACAATG
GCGGAACTGGCGACGTGACTGTCGCCCCAAGCAACTTCGCTAACGGGATCGCTGAATGGATCAGCTCTAA
CTCGCGTTCACAGGCTTACAAAGTAACCTGTAGCGTTCGTCAGAGCTCTGCGCAGAATCGCAAATACACC
ATCAAAGTCGAGGTGCCTAAAGGCGCCTGGCGTTCGTACTTAAATATGGAACTAACCATTCCAATTTTCG
CCACGAATTCCGACTGCGAGCTTATTGTTAAGGCAATGCAAGGTCTCCTAAAAGATGGAAACCCGATTCC
CTCAGCAATCGCAGCAAACTCCGGCATCTACTAAGCGGCCGCCACGCAAAAAACCCCGCTTCGGCGGGGT
TTTTTCGCCCTAGGGATATATTCCGCTTCCTCGCTCACTGACTCGCTACGCTCGGTCGTTCGACTGCGGC
GAGCGGAAATGGCTTACGAACGGGGCGGAGATTTCCTGCCCGGGGCGAAAAAACCCCGCCGAAGCGGGGT
TTTTTGCGTGGGCGCGCCTTAATTTGCTGCTTTCCATTGAGCCTGTTTCTCTGCGCGACGTTCGCGGCGG
CGTGTGCGTGCATTCATTTGCAAACTGAGTTGCAGCAACTCTTTTTCCTGCTGCATCTGAAACTCACGTA
AATCCAGCGGCAGTGTTGGAAGCGAGGTGGTTTCTGAAACGGCGATAGCGTCTTCAGGCGGACGCCGTTT
AAAGGGATCAATAATGATGTCATCAAGCGGATAATCGCTGGTGCCGTGGCGATACACTGAACGTTCCACC
ACGTTTTTCAATTCACGAATATTTCCCGGCCAACGATAATTCAGCAATGTTTCTCTGGCGCGCTCCGTAA
ACCCCGGGAACAGAGGCAGCTTGATTTCCCGACACATCTGGATGGCAAAGTATTCTGCCATCAACATTAT
GTCGCTTTCGCGCTCGCGCAGTGGTGGCAGTTGTACAACATCAAAAGCCAGTCGGTCGAGCAGGTCAGCG
CGAAAAGTGCCTTCATTGACCATCGCCGGGAGATCGGCATTCGTCGCGCATACCAACCGCACATTCACCT
GCAATGGTTGGCTGCCGCCAACGCGCTCCAGTTCACCGTACTCAATCACGCGCAATAATTTCTCCTGCAC
CATCATCGGTGCCGTAGCGAGTTCATCAAGAAATAGCGTACCGCCGTCGGCACGTTCAAATCTCCCTGGA
TGACGTTTTTGCGCACCGGTAAACGCCCCCGCTTCGTGACCAAACAGTTCGGAATCCAGCAGATTTTCAT
TTAACGCCGCGCAGTTAAGGGAAATAAACGGCCCTTGCCAACGGGAGGAGAGATAATGCAGGCGGCTGGC
AATCAGCTCTTTACCGGTGCCGCGTTCGCCGATGATGAGCACCGGTTTGTCCAGCGGTGCGAGATGCGAA
ACCTGTTCCAGCACTTCGAGAAAGCTGTTCGCCTCACCAAGTAAATTATCTTTGTATTCTGCCATGGGCC
CCATGGTACCTTTCTCCTCTTTAATGAATTCGCTAGCATAATACCTAGGGCTGAGCTAGCCGTAAAATGC
ATCCTAGGGATATATTCCGCTTCCTCGCTCACTGACTCGCTACGCTCGGTCGTTCGACTGCGGCGAGCGG
AAATGGCTTACGAACGGGGCGGAGATTTCCTGGAAGATGCCAGGAAGATACTTAACAGGGAAGTGAGAGG
GCCGCGGCAAAGCCGTTTTTCCATAGGCTCCGCCCCCCTGACAAGCATCACGAAATCTGACGCTCAAATC
AGTGGTGGCGAAACCCGACAGGACTATAAAGATACCAGGCGTTTCCCCCTGGCGGCTCCCTCGTGCGCTC
TCCTGTTCCTGCCTTTCGGTTTACCGGTGTCATTCCGCTGTTATGGCCGCGTTTGTCTCATTCCACGCCT
GACACTCAGTTCCGGGTAGGCAGTTCGCTCCAAGCTGGACTGTATGCACGAACCCCCCGTTCAGTCCGAC
CGCTGCGCCTTATCCGGTAACTATCGTCTTGAGTCCAACCCGGAAAGACATGCAAAAGCACCACTGGCAG
CAGCCACTGGTAATTGATTTAGAGGAGTTAGTCTTGAAGTCATGCGCCGGTTAAGGCTAAACTGAAAGGA
CAAGTTTTGGTGACTGCGCTCCTCCAAGCCAGTTACCTCGGTTCAAAGAGTTGGTAGCTCAGAGAACCTT
CGAAAAACCGCCCTGCAAGGCGGTTTTTTCGTTTTCAGAGCAAGAGATTACGCGCAGACCAAAACGATCT
CAAG
